Addgene plasmid #226964: PDG458 eSp(1.1) V3
Purpose: (Empty Backbone) CBh-eSpCas9(1.1)-2A-GFP, and 2X hU6-sgRNA (Sp) with BbsI golden gate cloning backbone dual gRNAs. sgRNA uses 3TC scaffold for increased sgRNA expression.
Depositing lab: Paul Thomas. Depositing organization: Adelaide University. Publication: Optimal SpCas9- and SaCas9-mediated gene editing by enhancing gRNA transcript levels through scaffold poly-T tract reduction. Chey YCJ, Gierus L, Lushington C, Arudkumar JC, B Geiger A, Staker LG, Robertson LJ, Pfitzner C, Kennedy JG, Lee RHB, Godahewa GI, Adikusuma F, Thomas PQ. BMC Genomics. 2025 Feb 12;26(1):138. doi: 10.1186/s12864-025-11317-2. PubMed 39939860.
Backbone
  Vector backbone: PX458 eSp(1.1) V3
  Vector type: Mammalian Expression, CRISPR
Growth in bacteria
  Bacterial resistance: Ampicillin, 100 μg/mL
  Growth temperature: 37°C
  Growth strain: DH5alpha
  Copy number: High Copy
Gene/Insert
  Gene/Insert name: None
Terms and licenses: Academic/Nonprofit Terms; Industry Terms: Not Available to Industry
Depositor comments: Contains eSpCas9(1.1)-2A-GFP . Please visit https://doi.org/10.1101/2024.07.19.604224 for bioRxiv preprint.
How to cite: PDG458 eSp(1.1) V3 was a gift from Paul Thomas (Addgene plasmid # 226964 ; http://n2t.net/addgene:226964 ; RRID:Addgene_226964)
