[The description below was written by a language model from this plasmid's Addgene catalogue record and pLannotate feature annotations shown in this document.]
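Description:
PDG458 eSp(1.1) V3 is an empty mammalian-expression CRISPR backbone of about 9.9 kb, derived from PX458 eSp(1.1) V3 and designed to deliver a Cas9 nuclease, a fluorescent marker and two guide RNAs from a single plasmid. It is propagated in E. coli as a high-copy plasmid through a ColE1/pUC-type origin with ampicillin selection (AmpR under its own bla promoter). An f1 origin is also present. No mammalian drug-selection marker is annotated.

The nuclease cassette is driven by the CBh promoter, annotated here as a CMV enhancer, chicken β-actin promoter fragments and a hybrid CBA/MVM intron. These features span the numbering origin of the circular map. This promoter expresses the Streptococcus pyogenes Cas9 coding sequence, which the record identifies as the enhanced-specificity variant eSpCas9(1.1). The annotation tool splits it into N- and C-terminal portions, but they are contiguous. Cas9 carries a C-terminal nucleoplasmin nuclear localization signal and is joined through a 2A peptide to EGFP, so both proteins come from one transcript that ends at a bGH polyadenylation signal. GFP fluorescence therefore marks transfected cells and allows them to be enriched by sorting.

Two human U6 (RNA polymerase III) promoters, placed in opposite orientations at separate positions in the plasmid, each precede an SpCas9 sgRNA scaffold. Spacers are inserted by BbsI Golden Gate cloning, giving dual-guide expression useful for applications such as paired cuts and defined deletions. The scaffolds are the "3TC" version, in which the poly-T tract is reduced to increase sgRNA transcript levels. No guide sequences or other insert are present in the deposited plasmid.
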