Features (pLannotate 1.2.2; 25 found; start..end, strand, type, name):
     16..156     +  promoter       chicken β-actin promoter (fragment): contains a 21-bp deletion relative to the standard chicken β-actin promoter
    157..384     +  intron         hybrid intron: hybrid between chicken β-actin (CBA) and minute virus of mice (MMV) introns (Gray et al., 2011)
    522..2123    +  CDS            Cas9(N): N-terminal portion of Streptococcus pyogenes Cas9 (Zetsche et al., 2015)
   2124..4622    +  CDS            Cas9(C): C-terminal portion of Streptococcus pyogenes Cas9 (Zetsche et al., 2015)
   4623..4670    +  CDS            nucleoplasmin NLS: bipartite nuclear localization signal from nucleoplasmin
   4740..5453    +  CDS            EGFP: EGFP is a basic (constitutively fluorescent) green fluorescent protein published in 1996, derived from Aequorea victoria. It is reported to be a rapidly-maturing weak dimer with moderate acid sensitivity.
   5487..5598    +  polyA_signal   bGH poly(A) signal: bovine growth hormone polyadenylation signal
   5722..5765    -  misc_RNA       gRNA scaffold (fragment): guide RNA scaffold for the Streptococcus pyogenes CRISPR/Cas9 system
   5772..5847    -  misc_RNA       gRNA scaffold: guide RNA scaffold for the Streptococcus pyogenes CRISPR/Cas9 system
   5873..6113    -  promoter       U6 promoter: RNA polymerase III promoter for human U6 snRNA
   6126..6177    -  misc_feature   bom (fragment): basis of mobility region from pBR322
   6196..6651    +  rep_origin     f1 ori (sequence partly withheld): f1 bacteriophage origin of replication; arrow indicates direction of (+) strand synthesis
   6652..6701    -  misc_feature   bom (fragment): basis of mobility region from pBR322
   6803..6838    -  CDS            rop (fragment): Rop protein, which maintains plasmids at low copy number; rop
   6933..7037    +  promoter       AmpR promoter: bla
   7038..7898    +  CDS            AmpR: β-lactamase; bla; confers resistance to ampicillin, carbenicillin, and related antibiotics
   8069..8657    +  rep_origin     ori: high-copy-number ColE1/pMB1/pBR322/pUC origin of replication
   8719..8959    +  promoter       U6 promoter: RNA polymerase III promoter for human U6 snRNA
   8986..9061    +  misc_RNA       gRNA scaffold: guide RNA scaffold for the Streptococcus pyogenes CRISPR/Cas9 system
   9068..9111    +  misc_RNA       gRNA scaffold (fragment): guide RNA scaffold for the Streptococcus pyogenes CRISPR/Cas9 system
   9158..9443    +  enhancer       CMV enhancer: human cytomegalovirus immediate early enhancer; contains an 18-bp deletion relative to the standard CMV enhancer
   9445..9566    +  promoter       chicken β-actin promoter (fragment): contains a 21-bp deletion relative to the standard chicken β-actin promoter
   9777..9798    -  promoter       chicken β-actin promoter (fragment): No description available
   9843..9866    +  promoter       chicken β-actin promoter (fragment): contains a 21-bp deletion relative to the standard chicken β-actin promoter
   9875..9923    +  promoter       chicken β-actin promoter (fragment): contains a 21-bp deletion relative to the standard chicken β-actin promoter
>Addgene plasmid #226964 | PDG458 eSp(1.1) V3 | addgene full sequence | sequence record 450825 | Addgene NGS Result
GGGGCTGGGAGRGGCGGGGCGGGGCGAGGGGNCGGGGCGGGGNCGAGGCGGAGAGGTGCGGCGGCAGCCA
ATCAGAGCGGCGCGCTCCGAAAGTTTCCTTTTATGGCGAGGCGGCGGCGGCGGCGGCCCTATAAAAAGCG
AAGCGCGCGGCGGGCGGGAGTCGCTGCGCGCTGCCTTCGCCCCGTGCCCCGCTCCGCCGCCGCCTCGCGC
CGCCCGCCCCGGCTCTGACTGACCGCGTTACTCCCACAGGTGAGCGGGCGGGACGGCCCTTCTCCTCCGG
GCTGTAATTAGCTGAGCAAGAGGTAAGGGTTTAAGGGATGGTTGGTTGGTGGGGTATTAATGTTTAATTA
CCTGGAGCACCTGCCTGAAATCACTTTTTTTCAGGTTGGACCGGTGCCACCATGGACTATAAGGACCACG
ACGGAGACTACAAGGATCATGATATTGATTACAAAGACGATGACGATAAGATGGCCCCAAAGAAGAAGCG
GAAGGTCGGTATCCACGGAGTCCCAGCAGCCGACAAGAAGTACAGCATCGGCCTGGACATCGGCACCAAC
TCTGTGGGCTGGGCCGTGATCACCGACGAGTACAAGGTGCCCAGCAAGAAATTCAAGGTGCTGGGCAACA
CCGACCGGCACAGCATCAAGAAGAACCTGATCGGAGCCCTGCTGTTCGACAGCGGCGAAACAGCCGAGGC
CACCCGGCTGAAGAGAACCGCCAGAAGAAGATACACCAGACGGAAGAACCGGATCTGCTATCTGCAAGAG
ATCTTCAGCAACGAGATGGCCAAGGTGGACGACAGCTTCTTCCACAGACTGGAAGAGTCCTTCCTGGTGG
AAGAGGATAAGAAGCACGAGCGGCACCCCATCTTCGGCAACATCGTGGACGAGGTGGCCTACCACGAGAA
GTACCCCACCATCTACCACCTGAGAAAGAAACTGGTGGACAGCACCGACAAGGCCGACCTGCGGCTGATC
TATCTGGCCCTGGCCCACATGATCAAGTTCCGGGGCCACTTCCTGATCGAGGGCGACCTGAACCCCGACA
ACAGCGACGTGGACAAGCTGTTCATCCAGCTGGTGCAGACCTACAACCAGCTGTTCGAGGAAAACCCCAT
CAACGCCAGCGGCGTGGACGCCAAGGCCATCCTGTCTGCCAGACTGAGCAAGAGCAGACGGCTGGAAAAT
CTGATCGCCCAGCTGCCCGGCGAGAAGAAGAATGGCCTGTTCGGAAACCTGATTGCCCTGAGCCTGGGCC
TGACCCCCAACTTCAAGAGCAACTTCGACCTGGCCGAGGATGCCAAACTGCAGCTGAGCAAGGACACCTA
CGACGACGACCTGGACAACCTGCTGGCCCAGATCGGCGACCAGTACGCCGACCTGTTTCTGGCCGCCAAG
AACCTGTCCGACGCCATCCTGCTGAGCGACATCCTGAGAGTGAACACCGAGATCACCAAGGCCCCCCTGA
GCGCCTCTATGATCAAGAGATACGACGAGCACCACCAGGACCTGACCCTGCTGAAAGCTCTCGTGCGGCA
GCAGCTGCCTGAGAAGTACAAAGAGATTTTCTTCGACCAGAGCAAGAACGGCTACGCCGGCTACATTGAC
GGCGGAGCCAGCCAGGAAGAGTTCTACAAGTTCATCAAGCCCATCCTGGAAAAGATGGACGGCACCGAGG
AACTGCTCGTGAAGCTGAACAGAGAGGACCTGCTGCGGAAGCAGCGGACCTTCGACAACGGCAGCATCCC
CCACCAGATCCACCTGGGAGAGCTGCACGCCATTCTGCGGCGGCAGGAAGATTTTTACCCATTCCTGAAG
GACAACCGGGAAAAGATCGAGAAGATCCTGACCTTCCGCATCCCCTACTACGTGGGCCCTCTGGCCAGGG
GAAACAGCAGATTCGCCTGGATGACCAGAAAGAGCGAGGAAACCATCACCCCCTGGAACTTCGAGGAAGT
GGTGGACAAGGGCGCTTCCGCCCAGAGCTTCATCGAGCGGATGACCAACTTCGATAAGAACCTGCCCAAC
GAGAAGGTGCTGCCCAAGCACAGCCTGCTGTACGAGTACTTCACCGTGTATAACGAGCTGACCAAAGTGA
AATACGTGACCGAGGGAATGAGAAAGCCCGCCTTCCTGAGCGGCGAGCAGAAAAAGGCCATCGTGGACCT
GCTGTTCAAGACCAACCGGAAAGTGACCGTGAAGCAGCTGAAAGAGGACTACTTCAAGAAAATCGAGTGC
TTCGACTCCGTGGAAATCTCCGGCGTGGAAGATCGGTTCAACGCCTCCCTGGGCACATACCACGATCTGC
TGAAAATTATCAAGGACAAGGACTTCCTGGACAATGAGGAAAACGAGGACATTCTGGAAGATATCGTGCT
GACCCTGACACTGTTTGAGGACAGAGAGATGATCGAGGAACGGCTGAAAACCTATGCCCACCTGTTCGAC
GACAAAGTGATGAAGCAGCTGAAGCGGCGGAGATACACCGGCTGGGGCAGGCTGAGCCGGAAGCTGATCA
ACGGCATCCGGGACAAGCAGTCCGGCAAGACAATCCTGGATTTCCTGAAGTCCGACGGCTTCGCCAACAG
AAACTTCATGCAGCTGATCCACGACGACAGCCTGACCTTTAAAGAGGACATCCAGAAAGCCCAGGTGTCC
GGCCAGGGCGATAGCCTGCACGAGCACATTGCCAATCTGGCCGGCAGCCCCGCCATTAAGAAGGGCATCC
TGCAGACAGTGAAGGTGGTGGACGAGCTCGTGAAAGTGATGGGCCGGCACAAGCCCGAGAACATCGTGAT
CGAAATGGCCAGAGAGAACCAGACCACCCAGAAGGGACAGAAGAACAGCCGCGAGAGAATGAAGCGGATC
GAAGAGGGCATCAAAGAGCTGGGCAGCCAGATCCTGAAAGAACACCCCGTGGAAAACACCCAGCTGCAGA
ACGAGAAGCTGTACCTGTACTACCTGCAGAATGGGCGGGATATGTACGTGGACCAGGAACTGGACATCAA
CCGGCTGTCCGACTACGATGTGGACCATATCGTGCCTCAGAGCTTTCTGGCCGACGACTCCATCGACAAC
AAGGTGCTGACCAGAAGCGACAAGAACCGGGGCAAGAGCGACAACGTGCCCTCCGAAGAGGTCGTGAAGA
AGATGAAGAACTACTGGCGGCAGCTGCTGAACGCCAAGCTGATTACCCAGAGAAAGTTCGACAATCTGAC
CAAGGCCGAGAGAGGCGGCCTGAGCGAACTGGATAAGGCCGGCTTCATCAAGAGACAGCTGGTGGAAACC
CGGCAGATCACAAAGCACGTGGCACAGATCCTGGACTCCCGGATGAACACTAAGTACGACGAGAATGACA
AGCTGATCCGGGAAGTGAAAGTGATCACCCTGAAGTCCAAGCTGGTGTCCGATTTCCGGAAGGATTTCCA
GTTTTACAAAGTGCGCGAGATCAACAACTACCACCACGCCCACGACGCCTACCTGAACGCCGTCGTGGGA
ACCGCCCTGATCAAAAAGTACCCTGCGCTGGAAAGCGAGTTCGTGTACGGCGACTACAAGGTGTACGACG
TGCGGAAGATGATCGCCAAGAGCGAGCAGGAAATCGGCAAGGCTACCGCCAAGTACTTCTTCTACAGCAA
CATCATGAACTTTTTCAAGACCGAGATTACCCTGGCCAACGGCGAGATCCGGAAGGCGCCTCTGATCGAG
ACAAACGGCGAAACCGGGGAGATCGTGTGGGATAAGGGCCGGGATTTTGCCACCGTGCGGAAAGTGCTGA
GCATGCCCCAAGTGAATATCGTGAAAAAGACCGAGGTGCAGACAGGCGGCTTCAGCAAAGAGTCTATCCT
GCCCAAGAGGAACAGCGATAAGCTGATCGCCAGAAAGAAGGACTGGGACCCTAAGAAGTACGGCGGCTTC
GACAGCCCCACCGTGGCCTATTCTGTGCTGGTGGTGGCCAAAGTGGAAAAGGGCAAGTCCAAGAAACTGA
AGAGTGTGAAAGAGCTGCTGGGGATCACCATCATGGAAAGAAGCAGCTTCGAGAAGAATCCCATCGACTT
TCTGGAAGCCAAGGGCTACAAAGAAGTGAAAAAGGACCTGATCATCAAGCTGCCTAAGTACTCCCTGTTC
GAGCTGGAAAACGGCCGGAAGAGAATGCTGGCCTCTGCCGGCGAACTGCAGAAGGGAAACGAACTGGCCC
TGCCCTCCAAATATGTGAACTTCCTGTACCTGGCCAGCCACTATGAGAAGCTGAAGGGCTCCCCCGAGGA
TAATGAGCAGAAACAGCTGTTTGTGGAACAGCACAAGCACTACCTGGACGAGATCATCGAGCAGATCAGC
GAGTTCTCCAAGAGAGTGATCCTGGCCGACGCTAATCTGGACAAAGTGCTGTCCGCCTACAACAAGCACC
GGGATAAGCCCATCAGAGAGCAGGCCGAGAATATCATCCACCTGTTTACCCTGACCAATCTGGGAGCCCC
TGCCGCCTTCAAGTACTTTGACACCACCATCGACCGGAAGAGGTACACCAGCACCAAAGAGGTGCTGGAC
GCCACCCTGATCCACCAGAGCATCACCGGCCTGTACGAGACACGGATCGACCTGTCTCAGCTGGGAGGCG
ACAAAAGGCCGGCGGCCACGAAAAAGGCCGGCCAGGCAAAAAAGAAAAAGGAATTCGGCAGTGGAGAGGG
CAGAGGAAGTCTGCTAACATGCGGTGACGTCGAGGAGAATCCTGGCCCAGTGAGCAAGGGCGAGGAGCTG
TTCACCGGGGTGGTGCCCATCCTGGTCGAGCTGGACGGCGACGTAAACGGCCACAAGTTCAGCGTGTCCG
GCGAGGGCGAGGGCGATGCCACCTACGGCAAGCTGACCCTGAAGTTCATCTGCACCACCGGCAAGCTGCC
CGTGCCCTGGCCCACCCTCGTGACCACCCTGACCTACGGCGTGCAGTGCTTCAGCCGCTACCCCGACCAC
ATGAAGCAGCACGACTTCTTCAAGTCCGCCATGCCCGAAGGCTACGTCCAGGAGCGCACCATCTTCTTCA
AGGACGACGGCAACTACAAGACCCGCGCCGAGGTGAAGTTCGAGGGCGACACCCTGGTGAACCGCATCGA
GCTGAAGGGCATCGACTTCAAGGAGGACGGCAACATCCTGGGGCACAAGCTGGAGTACAACTACAACAGC
CACAACGTCTATATCATGGCCGACAAGCAGAAGAACGGCATCAAGGTGAACTTCAAGATCCGCCACAACA
TCGAGGACGGCAGCGTGCAGCTCGCCGACCACTACCAGCAGAACACCCCCATCGGCGACGGCCCCGTGCT
GCTGCCCGACAACCACTACCTGAGCACCCAGTCCGCCCTGAGCAAAGACCCCAACGAGAAGCGCGATCAC
ATGGTCCTGCTGGAGTTCGTGACCGCCGCCGGGATCACTCTCGGCATGGACGAGCTGTACAAGGAATTCT
AACTAGAGCTCGCTGATCAGCCTCGACTGTGCCTTCTAGTTGCCAGCCATCTGTTGTTTGCCCCTCCCCC
GTGCCTTCCTTGACCCTGGAAGGTGCCACTCCCACTGTCCTTTCCTAATAAAATGAGGAAATTGCATCGC
ATTGTCTGAGTAGGTGTCATTCTATTCTGGGGGGTGGGGTGGGGCAGGACAGCAAGGGGGAGGATTGGGA
AGAGAATAGCAGGCATGCTGGGGAGCGGCCGCAATTGGCGCACGCGCTAAAAACGGACTAGCCTTATTTT
AACTTGCTATTTCTAGCTCTAAAACAAAAAAGCACCGACTCGGTGCCACTTTTTCAAGTTGATAACGGAC
TAGCCTTATTTCAACTTGCTATTTCTAGCTCTGAAACGTCTTCTCGAAGACCCCGGTGTTTCGTCCTTTC
CACAAGATATATAAAGCCAAGAAATCGAAATACTTTCAAGTTACGGTAAGCATATGATAGTCCATTTTAA
AACATAATTTTAAAACTGCAAACTACCCAAGAAATTATTACTTTCTACGTCACGTATTTTGTACTAATAT
CTTTGTGTTTACAGTCAAATTAATTCCAATTATCTCTCTAACAGCCTTGTATCGTATATGCAAATATGAA
GGAATCATGGGAAATAGGCCCTCCCTGCAGGGGCGCCTGATGCGGTATTTTCTCCTTACGCATCTGTGCG
GTATTTCACACCGCATA
[95 nt withheld, positions 6178-6272]
T
[46 nt withheld, positions 6274-6319]
C
[141 nt withheld, positions 6321-6461]
CCTTTGACGTTGGAGTCCACGTTCTTTAATAGTGGACTCTTGTTCCAAACTGGAACAACACTCAACTCTA
TCTCGGGCTATTCTTTTGATTTATAAGGGATTTTGCCGATTTCGGTCTATTGGTTAAAAAATGAGCTGAT
TTAACAAAAATTTAACGCGAATTTTAACAAAATATTAACGTTTACAATTTTATGGTGCACTCTCAGTACA
ATCTGCTCTGATGCCGCATAGTTAAGCCAGCCCCGACACCCGCCAACACCCGCTGACGCGCCCTGACGGG
CTTGTCTGCTCCCGGCATCCGCTTACAGACAAGCTGTGACCGTCTCCGGGAGCTGCATGTGTCAGAGGTT
TTCACCGTCATCACCGAAACGCGCGAGACGAAAGGGCCTCGTGATACGCCTATTTTTATAGGTTAATGTC
ATGATAATAATGGTTTCTTAGACGTCAGGTGGCACTTTTCGGGGAAATGTGCGCGGAACCCCTATTTGTT
TATTTTTCTAAATACATTCAAATATGTATCCGCTCATGAGACAATAACCCTGATAAATGCTTCAATAATA
TTGAAAAAGGAAGAGTATGAGTATTCAACATTTCCGTGTCGCCCTTATTCCCTTTTTTGCGGCATTTTGC
CTTCCTGTTTTTGCTCACCCAGAAACGCTGGTGAAAGTAAAAGATGCTGAAGATCAGTTGGGTGCACGAG
TGGGTTACATCGAACTGGATCTCAACAGCGGTAAGATCCTTGAGAGTTTTCGCCCCGAAGAACGTTTTCC
AATGATGAGCACTTTTAAAGTTCTGCTATGTGGCGCGGTATTATCCCGTATTGACGCCGGGCAAGAGCAA
CTCGGTCGCCGCATACACTATTCTCAGAATGACTTGGTTGAGTACTCACCAGTCACAGAAAAGCATCTTA
CGGATGGCATGACAGTAAGAGAATTATGCAGTGCTGCCATAACCATGAGTGATAACACTGCGGCCAACTT
ACTTCTGACAACGATCGGAGGACCGAAGGAGCTAACCGCTTTTTTGCACAACATGGGGGATCATGTAACT
CGCCTTGATCGTTGGGAACCGGAGCTGAATGAAGCCATACCAAACGACGAGCGTGACACCACGATGCCTG
TAGCAATGGCAACAACGTTGCGCAAACTATTAACTGGCGAACTACTTACTCTAGCTTCCCGGCAACAATT
AATAGACTGGATGGAGGCGGATAAAGTTGCAGGACCACTTCTGCGCTCGGCCCTTCCGGCTGGCTGGTTT
ATTGCTGATAAATCTGGAGCCGGTGAGCGTGGAAGCCGCGGTATCATTGCAGCACTGGGGCCAGATGGTA
AGCCCTCCCGTATCGTAGTTATCTACACGACGGGGAGTCAGGCAACTATGGATGAACGAAATAGACAGAT
CGCTGAGATAGGTGCCTCACTGATTAAGCATTGGTAACTGTCAGACCAAGTTTACTCATATATACTTTAG
ATTGATTTAAAACTTCATTTTTAATTTAAAAGGATCTAGGTGAAGATCCTTTTTGATAATCTCATGACCA
AAATCCCTTAACGTGAGTTTTCGTTCCACTGAGCGTCAGACCCCGTAGAAAAGATCAAAGGATCTTCTTG
AGATCCTTTTTTTCTGCGCGTAATCTGCTGCTTGCAAACAAAAAAACCACCGCTACCAGCGGTGGTTTGT
TTGCCGGATCAAGAGCTACCAACTCTTTTTCCGAAGGTAACTGGCTTCAGCAGAGCGCAGATACCAAATA
CTGTTCTTCTAGTGTAGCCGTAGTTAGGCCACCACTTCAAGAACTCTGTAGCACCGCCTACATACCTCGC
TCTGCTAATCCTGTTACCAGTGGCTGCTGCCAGTGGCGATAAGTCGTGTCTTACCGGGTTGGACTCAAGA
CGATAGTTACCGGATAAGGCGCAGCGGTCGGGCTGAACGGGGGGTTCGTGCACACAGCCCAGCTTGGAGC
GAACGACCTACACCGAACTGAGATACCTACAGCGTGAGCTATGAGAAAGCGCCACGCTTCCCGAAGGGAG
AAAGGCGGACAGGTATCCGGTAAGCGGCAGGGTCGGAACAGGAGAGCGCACGAGGGAGCTTCCAGGGGGA
AACGCCTGGTATCTTTATAGTCCTGTCGGGTTTCGCCACCTCTGACTTGAGCGTCGATTTTTGTGATGCT
CGTCAGGGGGGCGGAGCCTATGGAAAAACGCCAGCAACGCGGCCTTTTTACGGTTCCTGGCCTTTTGCTG
GCCTTTTGCTCACATGTGAGGGCCTATTTCCCATGATTCCTTCATATTTGCATATACGATACAAGGCTGT
TAGAGAGATAATTGGAATTAATTTGACTGTAAACACAAAGATATTAGTACAAAATACGTGACGTAGAAAG
TAATAATTTCTTGGGTAGTTTGCAGTTTTAAAATTATGTTTTAAAATGGACTATCATATGCTTACCGTAA
CTTGAAAGTATTTCGATTTCTTGGCTTTATATATCTTGTGGAAAGGACGAAACACCGGGTCTTCGAGAAG
ACCTGTTTCAGAGCTAGAAATAGCAAGTTGAAATAAGGCTAGTCCGTTATCAACTTGAAAAAGTGGCACC
GAGTCGGTGCTTTTTTGTTTTAGAGCTAGAAATAGCAAGTTAAAATAAGGCTAGTCCGTTTTTAGCGCGT
GCGCCAATTCTGCAGACAAATGGCTCTAGAGGTACCCGTTACATAACTTACGGTAAATGGCCCGCCTGGC
TGACCGCCCAACGACCCCCGCCCATTGACGTCAATAGTAACGCCAATAGGGACTTTCCATTGACGTCAAT
GGGTGGAGTATTTACGGTAAACTGCCCACTTGGCAGTACATCAAGTGTATCATATGCCAAGTACGCCCCC
TATTGACGTCAATGACGGTAAATGGCCCGCCTGGCATTGTGCCCAGTACATGACCTTATGGGACTTTCCT
ACTTGGCAGTACATCTACGTATTAGTCATCGCTATTACCATGGTCGAGGTGAGCCCCACGTTCTGCTTCA
CTCTCCCCATCTCCCCCCCCTCCCCACCCCCAATTTTGTATTTATTTATTTTTTAATTATTTTGTGCAGC
GATGGGGGCGGGGGGGGGGGGGGGGNNGCGCGNCNCAGGGCGGGGNGGGGGNNGGCGGGGGGGKGGGGGG
SGGNGNGGSGGGGGGGGGGGGGGGGGSGKKKYYATAACATCWKSMCCCCCCTCTTCCACCCACCATGATC
AACGATAAGAGTGGGGGGTGACGTAAGTATTGATAGAAGGGGCGTCCTTATTCACAGTCGCCGGGTCGCC
CCCCCCCCCTGCTTCACCTCCCCCCCCCCCCCCCCCCCCCCCCCCCCTATTTTTTTTTTTTTTTTTTTTT
ATTTTTTTGGGGCGGGGAGGGGGGGGGGGGGGGGGGGGGGGGGCGCGCCAGGCGGGGGGGGGCGGGGCGA
GGGGCGGGGCGGGGCGAGGCGGAGAGGTGCGG
